Addgene plasmid #127723: pDSM-5a-Pact1-ITE-Tadh1
Purpose: Yeast pathway position 1. ITE transcription unit with the ACT1 promoter and ADH1 terminator.
Depositing lab: Christopher Voigt. Depositing organization: Massachusetts Institute of Technology. Publication: Iterative algorithm-guided design of massive strain libraries, applied to itaconic acid production in yeast. Young EM, Zhao Z, Gielesen BEM, Wu L, Benjamin Gordon D, Roubos JA, Voigt CA. Metab Eng. 2018 Jul;48:33-43. doi: 10.1016/j.ymben.2018.05.002. Epub 2018 May 9. PubMed 29753070.
Backbone
  Vector backbone: pDSM-5a
  Vector type: Yeast Expression, Synthetic Biology
Growth in bacteria
  Bacterial resistance: Kanamycin, 50 μg/mL
  Growth temperature: 37°C
  Growth strain: DH5alpha
  Copy number: High Copy
Gene/Insert
  Gene/Insert name: itaconate transporter from A. terreus (alt name: ITE)
  Species: Aspergillus terreus
  Insert size (bp): 1228
  GenBank ID: MH366509.1
  Promoter: Pact1
  Cloning method: Restriction Enzyme; 5′ cloning site BsaI (destroyed during cloning); 3′ cloning site BsaI (destroyed during cloning)
  Sequencing primers: 5′ AAGCGACTTCCAATCGCTTTGC; 3′ AAAGCAAAGGAAGGAGAGAAC
Terms and licenses: Academic/Nonprofit Terms; Industry Terms: Not Available to Industry
Depositor comments: ITE transcription unit with pathway position 1 homology arms, compatible with 5' ChrXV homology arm (5int) and 3' position 2 homology arm. Sequencing primers are also the primers for amplifying DNA for integration into the S. cerevisiae genome.
How to cite: pDSM-5a-Pact1-ITE-Tadh1 was a gift from Christopher Voigt (Addgene plasmid # 127723 ; http://n2t.net/addgene:127723 ; RRID:Addgene_127723)
