[The description below was written by a language model from this plasmid's Addgene catalogue record and pLannotate feature annotations shown in this document.]
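Description:
pDSM-5a-Pact1-ITE-Tadh1 is a yeast synthetic-biology part plasmid built on the pDSM-5a backbone. It holds a single transcription unit intended for assembly into a multigene pathway in the Saccharomyces cerevisiae genome. It is maintained in E. coli as a high-copy plasmid through a ColE1/pUC-type origin and selected with kanamycin via an aph(3')-Ia KanR gene, which appears to be driven by a fragment of the bla (AmpR) promoter. No yeast origin of replication or yeast auxotrophic marker is annotated. This fits its role as a bacterial carrier for integration DNA rather than a vector that replicates in yeast.

The payload is the itaconate transporter (ITE) from Aspergillus terreus, placed under the constitutive yeast ACT1 promoter and followed by the ADH1 terminator. The unit was assembled through BsaI sites that were destroyed during cloning, consistent with a Golden Gate-style approach. Automated annotation of both sequence records, about 5 kb each, detects the ADH1 terminator but not the ACT1 promoter or the ITE coding region, which presumably occupy the unannotated stretch upstream of the terminator. According to the depositor, the unit is flanked by "pathway position 1" homology arms compatible with a 5' chromosome XV integration arm and with the position 2 arm. The cassette can therefore be PCR-amplified and joined to neighbouring units by homologous recombination in yeast. Two oppositely oriented minimal FRT sites bracket the cassette region, and rrnB terminator fragments and a lacZα remnant lie in the backbone; the record does not state the purpose of the FRT sites. The plasmid belongs to a toolkit for building large combinatorial strain libraries for itaconic acid production.
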