Features (pLannotate 1.2.2; 11 found; start..end, strand, type, name):
    812..908     -  promoter       AmpR promoter (fragment): bla
    938..962     -  CDS            KanR (fragment): aminoglycoside phosphotransferase; aph(3')-Ia; confers resistance to kanamycin in bacteria or G418 (Geneticin®) in eukaryotes
    991..1106    +  ncRNA          5S rRNA: Accession: RF00001 - 5S ribosomal RNA
   1110..1150    +  terminator     rrnB T1 terminator (fragment): transcription terminator T1 from the E. coli rrnB gene
   1194..1227    +  protein_bind   FRT (minimal): supports FLP-mediated excision but not integration (Turan and Bode, 2011) FLP recombinase from the Saccharomyces cerevisiae 2μ plasmid
   3109..3296    +  terminator     ADH1 terminator: S. cerevisiae ADH1; transcription terminator for the S. cerevisiae alcohol dehydrogenase 1 (ADH1) gene
   3473..3506    -  protein_bind   FRT (minimal): supports FLP-mediated excision but not integration (Turan and Bode, 2011) FLP recombinase from the Saccharomyces cerevisiae 2μ plasmid
   3976..3995    +  CDS            lacZα (fragment): LacZα fragment of β-galactosidase; lacZ fragment
   4020..4037    -  terminator     rrnB T2 terminator (fragment): transcription terminator T2 from the E. coli rrnB gene
   4262..4850    -  rep_origin     ori: high-copy-number ColE1/pMB1/pBR322/pUC origin of replication
   4974..809     -  CDS            KanR (across the origin): aminoglycoside phosphotransferase; aph(3')-Ia; confers resistance to kanamycin in bacteria or G418 (Geneticin®) in eukaryotes
>Addgene plasmid #127723 | pDSM-5a-Pact1-ITE-Tadh1 | depositor full sequence | sequence record 244779 | pDSM-5a-Pact1-ITE-Tadh1 sequence 4974 bps
TAGAAAAACTCATCGAGCATCAAATGAAACTGCAATTTATTCATATCAGGATTATCAATACCATATTTTT
GAAAAAGCCGTTTCTGTAATGAAGGAGAAAACTCACCGAGGCAGTTCCATAGGATGGCAAGATCCTGGTA
TCGGTCTGCGATTCCGACTCGTCCAACATCAATACAACCTATTAATTTCCCCTCGTCAAAAATAAGGTTA
TCAAGTGAGAAATCACCATGAGTGACGACTGAATCCGGTGAGAATGGCAAAAGTTTATGCATTTCTTTCC
AGACTTGTTCAACAGGCCAGCCATTACGCTCGTCATCAAAATCACTCGCATCAACCAAACCGTTATTCAT
TCGTGATTGCGCCTGAGCGAGGCGAAATACGCGATCGCTGTTAAAAGGACAATTACAAACAGGAATCGAG
TGCAACCGGCGCAGGAACACTGCCAGCGCATCAACAATATTTTCACCTGAATCAGGATATTCTTCTAATA
CCTGGAACGCTGTTTTTCCGGGGATCGCAGTGGTGAGTAACCATGCATCATCAGGAGTACGGATAAAATG
CTTGATGGTCGGAAGTGGCATAAATTCCGTCAGCCAGTTTAGTCTGACCATCTCATCTGTAACATCATTG
GCAACGCTACCTTTGCCATGTTTCAGAAACAACTCTGGCGCATCGGGCTTCCCATACAAGCGATAGATTG
TCGCACCTGATTGCCCGACATTATCGCGAGCCCATTTATACCCATATAAATCAGCATCCATGTTGGAATT
TAATCGCGGCCTCGACGTTTCCCGTTGAATATGGCTCATATTCTTCCTTTTTCAATATTATTGAAGCATT
TATCAGGGTTATTGTCTCATGAGCGGATACATATTTGAATGTATTTAGAAAAATAAACAAATAGGGGTCA
GTGTTACAACCAATTAACCAATTCTGAACATTATCGCGAGCCCATTTATACCTGAATATGGCTCATAACA
CCCCTTGTTTGCCTGGCGGCAGTAGCGCGGTGGTCCCACCTGACCCCATGCCGAACTCAGAAGTGAAACG
CCGTAGCGCCGATGGTAGTGTGGGGACTCCCCATGCGAGAGTAGGGAACTGCCAGGCATCAAATAAAACG
AAAGGCTCAGTCGAAAGACTGGGCCTTTCGCCCGGGCTAATTAGGGGGTGTCGCCCTTATTCGACTCTAT
AGTGAAGTTCCTATTCTCTAGAAAGTATAGGAACTTCTGAAGTGGGGAAGCGACTTCCAATCGCTTTGCA
TATCCAGTACCACACCCACAGGCGTTTGTGCGTGCAACATATATACACAATTACAGTAACAATAACAAGA
GGACAGATACTACCAAAATGTGTGGGGAAGCGGGTAAGCTGCCACAGCAATTAATGCACAACATTTAACC
TACATTCTTCCTTATCGGATCCTCAAAACCCTTAAAAACATATGCCTCACCCTAACATATTTTCCAATTA
ACCCTCAATATTTCTCTGTCACCCGGCCTCTATTTTCCATTTTCTTCTTTACCCGCCACGCGTTTTTTTC
TTTCAAATTTTTTTCTTCTTTCTTCTTTTTCTTCCACGTCCTCTTGCATAAATAAATAAACCGTTTTGAA
ACCAAACTCGCCTCTCTCTCTCCTTTTTGAAATATTTTTGGGTTTGTTTGATCCTTTCCTTCCCAATCTC
TCTTGTTTAATATATATTCATTTATATCACGCTCTCTTTTTATCTTCCTTTTTTTCCTCTCTCTTGTATT
CTTCCTTCCCCTTTCTACTCAAACCAAGAAGAAAAAGAAAAGGTCAATCTTTGTTAAAGAATAGGATCTT
CTACTACATCAGCTTTTAGATTTTTCACGCTTACTGCTTTTTTCTTCCCAAGATCGAAAATTTACTGAAT
TAACAATGGGTCACGGTGACACTGAATCTCCAAACCCAACCACCACCACTGAAGGTTCTGGTCAAAACGA
ACCTGAAAAGAAGGGTCGTGACATTCCATTATGGAGAAAGTGTGTTATCACTTTCGTTGTTTCCTGGATG
ACTTTGGTTGTCACTTTCTCCTCCACCTGTTTGTTGCCAGCTGCTCCAGAAATTGCTAACGAATTCGATA
TGACCGTCGAAACCATTAACATTTCCAACGCTGGTGTTTTGGTTGCCATGGGTTACTCTTCTTTGATCTG
GGGTCCAATGAACAAATTGGTTGGTAGAAGAACCTCTTACAACTTGGCCATCTCCATGTTGTGTGCCTGT
TCTGCTGGTACTGCTGCTGCCATCAACGAAGAAATGTTCATTGCTTTCCGTGTCTTGTCTGGCTTGACCG
GTACTTCTTTCATGGTTTCCGGTCAAACCGTCTTGGCTGATATCTTTGAACCAGTTTACAGAGGTACTGC
TGTCGGTTTCTTCATGGCTGGTACTCTATCCGGTCCAGCCATTGGTCCATGTGTCGGTGGTGTCATTGTC
ACTTTCACCTCCTGGAGAGTTATCTTCTGGTTACAATTGGGTATGTCTGGTTTAGGTTTGGTTTTGTCTC
TATTATTCTTCCCAAAGATCGAAGGTAACTCTGAAAAGGTTTCTACTGCTTTCAAGCCAACCACTTTGGT
CACCATCATCTCCAAGTTCTCTCCAACCGATGTCTTGAAGCAATGGGTTTACCCAAATGTCTTTTTGGCT
GATTTGTGTTGTGGTTTGTTGGCCATCACTCAATACTCCATCTTGACTTCTGCCAGAGCTATCTTCAACT
CCAGATTCCATTTGACCACCGCTTTGGTTTCCGGTTTATTCTACTTGGCTCCAGGTGCTGGTTTCTTGAT
TGGTTCTTTGGTTGGTGGTAAATTGTCTGACAGAACCGTCAGAAGATACATTGTCAAGAGAGGTTTCAGA
TTACCTCAAGACAGATTGCACTCTGGTTTGATCACTTTGTTTGCTGTCTTGCCAGCTGGTACTTTGATCT
ACGGTTGGACTTTGCAAGAGGACAAGGGTGACATGGTTGTTCCAATCATTGCTGCTTTCTTTGCTGGTTG
GGGTTTGATGGGTTCTTTCAACTGTTTGAACACCTACGTTGCTGGTTTATTCCACACTTTGATCTACTTG
TTCCCATTGTGTACCTGTCCACAATAAAGCGAATTTCTTATGATTTATGATTTTTATTATTAAATAAGTT
ATAAAAAAAATAAGTGTATACAAATTTTAAAGTGACTCTTAGGTTTTAAAACGAAAATTCTTATTCTTGA
GTAACTCTTTCCTGTAGGTCAGGTTGCTTTCTCAGGTATAGCATGAGGTCGCTCTTATTGACCACACCTC
TACCGGCATGCCGAGCAAATGCCTGCAAATCGCTCCCCATTTCACCCAATTGTAGATATGCTAACTCCAG
CAATGAGTTGATGAATCTCGGTGTGTATTTTATGTCCTCAGAGGACAACCTCTTGCCCATCGAACGTACA
AGTACTCCTCTGTTCTCTCCTTCCTTTGCTTTAAAATGAAGTGAAGTTCCTATACTTTCTAGAGAATAGG
AACTTCTATAGTGAGTCGAATAAGGGCGACACAAAATTTATTCTAAATGCATAATAAATACTGATAACAT
CTTATAGTTTGTATTATATTTTGTATTATCGTTGACATGTATAATTTTGATATCAAAAACTGATTTTCCC
TTTATTATTTTCGAGATTTATTTTCTTAATTCTCTTTAACAAACTAGAAATATTGTATATACAAAAAATC
ATAAATAATAGATGAATAGTTTAATTATAGGTGTTCATCAATCGAAAAAGCAACGTATCTTATTTAAAGT
GCGTTGCTTTTTTCTCATTTATAAGGTTAAATAATTCTCATATATCAAGCAAAGTGACAGGCGCCCTTAA
ATATTCTGACAAATGCTCTTTCCCTAAACTCCCCCCATAAAAAAACCCGCCGAAGCGGGTTTTTACGTTA
TTTGCGGATTAACGATTACTCGTTATCAGAACCGCCCAGGGGGCCCGAGCTTAAGACTGGCCGTCGTTTT
ACAACACAGAAAGAGTTTGTAGAAACGCAAAAAGGCCATCCGTCAGGGGCCTTCTGCTTAGTTTGATGCC
TGGCAGTTCCCTACTCTCGCCTTCCGCTTCCTCGCTCACTGACTCGCTGCGCTCGGTCGTTCGGCTGCGG
CGAGCGGTATCAGCTCACTCAAAGGCGGTAATACGGTTATCCACAGAATCAGGGGATAACGCAGGAAAGA
ACATGTGAGCAAAAGGCCAGCAAAAGGCCAGGAACCGTAAAAAGGCCGCGTTGCTGGCGTTTTTCCATAG
GCTCCGCCCCCCTGACGAGCATCACAAAAATCGACGCTCAAGTCAGAGGTGGCGAAACCCGACAGGACTA
TAAAGATACCAGGCGTTTCCCCCTGGAAGCTCCCTCGTGCGCTCTCCTGTTCCGACCCTGCCGCTTACCG
GATACCTGTCCGCCTTTCTCCCTTCGGGAAGCGTGGCGCTTTCTCATAGCTCACGCTGTAGGTATCTCAG
TTCGGTGTAGGTCGTTCGCTCCAAGCTGGGCTGTGTGCACGAACCCCCCGTTCAGCCCGACCGCTGCGCC
TTATCCGGTAACTATCGTCTTGAGTCCAACCCGGTAAGACACGACTTATCGCCACTGGCAGCAGCCACTG
GTAACAGGATTAGCAGAGCGAGGTATGTAGGCGGTGCTACAGAGTTCTTGAAGTGGTGGGCTAACTACGG
CTACACTAGAAGAACAGTATTTGGTATCTGCGCTCTGCTGAAGCCAGTTACCTTCGGAAAAAGAGTTGGT
AGCTCTTGATCCGGCAAACAAACCACCGCTGGTAGCGGTGGTTTTTTTGTTTGCAAGCAGCAGATTACGC
GCAGAAAAAAAGGATCTCAAGAAGATCCTTTGATCTTTTCTACGGGGTCTGACGCTCAGTGGAACGACGC
GCGCGTAACTCACGTTAAGGGATTTTGGTCATGAGCTTGCGCCGTCCCGTCAAGTCAGCGTAATGCTCTG
CTTT
