Features (pLannotate 1.2.2; 11 found; start..end, strand, type, name):
   1641..1828    +  terminator     ADH1 terminator: S. cerevisiae ADH1; transcription terminator for the S. cerevisiae alcohol dehydrogenase 1 (ADH1) gene
   2005..2038    -  protein_bind   FRT (minimal): supports FLP-mediated excision but not integration (Turan and Bode, 2011) FLP recombinase from the Saccharomyces cerevisiae 2μ plasmid
   2508..2527    +  CDS            lacZα (fragment): LacZα fragment of β-galactosidase; lacZ fragment
   2552..2569    -  terminator     rrnB T2 terminator (fragment): transcription terminator T2 from the E. coli rrnB gene
   2794..3382    -  rep_origin     ori: high-copy-number ColE1/pMB1/pBR322/pUC origin of replication
   3504..4313    -  CDS            KanR: aminoglycoside phosphotransferase; aph(3')-Ia; confers resistance to kanamycin in bacteria or G418 (Geneticin®) in eukaryotes
   4316..4412    -  promoter       AmpR promoter (fragment): bla
   4442..4466    -  CDS            KanR (fragment): aminoglycoside phosphotransferase; aph(3')-Ia; confers resistance to kanamycin in bacteria or G418 (Geneticin®) in eukaryotes
   4495..4610    +  ncRNA          5S rRNA: Accession: RF00001 - 5S ribosomal RNA
   4614..4654    +  terminator     rrnB T1 terminator (fragment): transcription terminator T1 from the E. coli rrnB gene
   4698..4731    +  protein_bind   FRT (minimal): supports FLP-mediated excision but not integration (Turan and Bode, 2011) FLP recombinase from the Saccharomyces cerevisiae 2μ plasmid
>Addgene plasmid #127723 | pDSM-5a-Pact1-ITE-Tadh1 | addgene full sequence | sequence record 253028 | Addgene NGS Result
TAACCCTCAATATTTCTCTGTCACCCGGCCTCTATTTTCCATTTTCTTCTTTACCCGCCACGCGTTTTTT
TCTTTCAAATTTTTTTCTTCTTTCTTCTTTTTCTTCCACGTCCTCTTGCATAAATAAATAAACCGTTTTG
AAACCAAACTCGCCTCTCTCTCTCCTTTTTGAAATATTTTTGGGTTTGTTTGATCCTTTCCTTCCCAATC
TCTCTTGTTTAATATATATTCATTTATATCACGCTCTCTTTTTATCTTCCTTTTTTTCCTCTCTCTTGTA
TTCTTCCTTCCCCTTTCTACTCAAACCAAGAAGAAAAAGAAAAGGTCAATCTTTGTTAAAGAATAGGATC
TTCTACTACATCAGCTTTTAGATTTTTCACGCTTACTGCTTTTTTCTTCCCAAGATCGAAAATTTACTGA
ATTAACAATGGGTCACGGTGACACTGAATCTCCAAACCCAACCACCACCACTGAAGGTTCTGGTCAAAAC
GAACCTGAAAAGAAGGGTCGTGACATTCCATTATGGAGAAAGTGTGTTATCACTTTCGTTGTTTCCTGGA
TGACTTTGGTTGTCACTTTCTCCTCCACCTGTTTGTTGCCAGCTGCTCCAGAAATTGCTAACGAATTCGA
TATGACCGTCGAAACCATTAACATTTCCAACGCTGGTGTTTTGGTTGCCATGGGTTACTCTTCTTTGATC
TGGGGTCCAATGAACAAATTGGTTGGTAGAAGAACCTCTTACAACTTGGCCATCTCCATGTTGTGTGCCT
GTTCTGCTGGTACTGCTGCTGCCATCAACGAAGAAATGTTCATTGCTTTCCGTGTCTTGTCTGGCTTGAC
CGGTACTTCTTTCATGGTTTCCGGTCAAACCGTCTTGGCTGATATCTTTGAACCAGTTTACAGAGGTACT
GCTGTCGGTTTCTTCATGGCTGGTACTCTATCCGGTCCAGCCATTGGTCCATGTGTCGGTGGTGTCATTG
TCACTTTCACCTCCTGGAGAGTTATCTTCTGGTTACAATTGGGTATGTCTGGTTTAGGTTTGGTTTTGTC
TCTATTATTCTTCCCAAAGATCGAAGGTAACTCTGAAAAGGTTTCTACTGCTTTCAAGCCAACCACTTTG
GTCACCATCATCTCCAAGTTCTCTCCAACCGATGTCTTGAAGCAATGGGTTTACCCAAATGTCTTTTTGG
CTGATTTGTGTTGTGGTTTGTTGGCCATCACTCAATACTCCATCTTGACTTCTGCCAGAGCTATCTTCAA
CTCCAGATTCCATTTGACCACCGCTTTGGTTTCCGGTTTATTCTACTTGGCTCCAGGTGCTGGTTTCTTG
ATTGGTTCTTTGGTTGGTGGTAAATTGTCTGACAGAACCGTCAGAAGATACATTGTCAAGAGAGGTTTCA
GATTACCTCAAGACAGATTGCACTCTGGTTTGATCACTTTGTTTGCTGTCTTGCCAGCTGGTACTTTGAT
CTACGGTTGGACTTTGCAAGAGGACAAGGGTGACATGGTTGTTCCAATCATTGCTGCTTTCTTTGCTGGT
TGGGGTTTGATGGGTTCTTTCAACTGTTTGAACACCTACGTTGCTGGTTTATTCCACACTTTGATCTACT
TGTTCCCATTGTGTACCTGTCCACAATAAAGCGAATTTCTTATGATTTATGATTTTTATTATTAAATAAG
TTATAAAAAAAATAAGTGTATACAAATTTTAAAGTGACTCTTAGGTTTTAAAACGAAAATTCTTATTCTT
GAGTAACTCTTTCCTGTAGGTCAGGTTGCTTTCTCAGGTATAGCATGAGGTCGCTCTTATTGACCACACC
TCTACCGGCATGCCGAGCAAATGCCTGCAAATCGCTCCCCATTTCACCCAATTGTAGATATGCTAACTCC
AGCAATGAGTTGATGAATCTCGGTGTGTATTTTATGTCCTCAGAGGACAACCTCTTGCCCATCGAACGTA
CAAGTACTCCTCTGTTCTCTCCTTCCTTTGCTTTAAAATGAAGTGAAGTTCCTATACTTTCTAGAGAATA
GGAACTTCTATAGTGAGTCGAATAAGGGCGACACAAAATTTATTCTAAATGCATAATAAATACTGATAAC
ATCTTATAGTTTGTATTATATTTTGTATTATCGTTGACATGTATAATTTTGATATCAAAAACTGATTTTC
CCTTTATTATTTTCGAGATTTATTTTCTTAATTCTCTTTAACAAACTAGAAATATTGTATATACAAAAAA
TCATAAATAATAGATGAATAGTTTAATTATAGGTGTTCATCAATCGAAAAAGCAACGTATCTTATTTAAA
GTGCGTTGCTTTTTTCTCATTTATAAGGTTAAATAATTCTCATATATCAAGCAAAGTGACAGGCGCCCTT
AAATATTCTGACAAATGCTCTTTCCCTAAACTCCCCCCATAAAAAAACCCGCCGAAGCGGGTTTTTACGT
TATTTGCGGATTAACGATTACTCGTTATCAGAACCGCCCAGGGGGCCCGAGCTTAAGACTGGCCGTCGTT
TTACAACACAGAAAGAGTTTGTAGAAACGCAAAAAGGCCATCCGTCAGGGGCCTTCTGCTTAGTTTGATG
CCTGGCAGTTCCCTACTCTCGCCTTCCGCTTCCTCGCTCACTGACTCGCTGCGCTCGGTCGTTCGGCTGC
GGCGAGCGGTATCAGCTCACTCAAAGGCGGTAATACGGTTATCCACAGAATCAGGGGATAACGCAGGAAA
GAACATGTGAGCAAAAGGCCAGCAAAAGGCCAGGAACCGTAAAAAGGCCGCGTTGCTGGCGTTTTTCCAT
AGGCTCCGCCCCCCTGACGAGCATCACAAAAATCGACGCTCAAGTCAGAGGTGGCGAAACCCGACAGGAC
TATAAAGATACCAGGCGTTTCCCCCTGGAAGCTCCCTCGTGCGCTCTCCTGTTCCGACCCTGCCGCTTAC
CGGATACCTGTCCGCCTTTCTCCCTTCGGGAAGCGTGGCGCTTTCTCATAGCTCACGCTGTAGGTATCTC
AGTTCGGTGTAGGTCGTTCGCTCCAAGCTGGGCTGTGTGCACGAACCCCCCGTTCAGCCCGACCGCTGCG
CCTTATCCGGTAACTATCGTCTTGAGTCCAACCCGGTAAGACACGACTTATCGCCACTGGCAGCAGCCAC
TGGTAACAGGATTAGCAGAGCGAGGTATGTAGGCGGTGCTACAGAGTTCTTGAAGTGGTGGGCTAACTAC
GGCTACACTAGAAGAACAGTATTTGGTATCTGCGCTCTGCTGAAGCCAGTTACCTTCGGAAAAAGAGTTG
GTAGCTCTTGATCCGGCAAACAAACCACCGCTGGTAGCGGTGGTTTTTTTGTTTGCAAGCAGCAGATTAC
GCGCAGAAAAAAAGGATCTCAAGAAGATCCTTTGATCTTTTCTACGGGGTCTGACGCTCAGTGGAACGAC
GCGCGCGTAACTCACGTTAAGGGATTTTGGTCATGAGCTTGCGCCGTCCCGTCAAGTCAGCGTAATGCTC
TGCTTAGAAAAACTCATCGAGCATCAAATGAAATTGCAATTTATTCATATCAGGATTATCAATACCATAT
TTTTGAAAAAGCCGTTTCTGTAATGAAGGAGAAAACTCACCGAGGCAGTTCCATAGGATGGCAAGATCCT
GGTATCGGTCTGCGATTCCGACTCGTCCAACATCAATACAACCTATTAATTTCCCCTCGTCAAAAATAAG
GTTATCAAGTGAGAAATCACCATGAGTGACGACTGAATCCGGTGAGAATGGCAAAAGTTTATGCATTTCT
TTCCAGACTTGTTCAACAGGCCAGCCATTACGCTCGTCATCAAAATCACTCGCATCAACCAAACCGTTAT
TCATTCGTGATTGCGCCTGAGCGAGGCGAAATACGCGATCGCTGTTAAAAGGACAATTACAAACAGGAAT
CGAGTGCAACCGGCGCAGGAACACTGCCAGCGCATCAACAATATTTTCACCTGAATCAGGATATTCTTCT
AATACCTGGAACGCTGTTTTTCCGGGGATCGCAGTGGTGAGTAACCATGCATCATCAGGAGTACGGATAA
AATGCTTGATGGTCGGAAGTGGCATAAATTCCGTCAGCCAGTTTAGTCTGACCATCTCATCTGTAACATC
ATTGGCAACGCTACCTTTGCCATGTTTCAGAAACAACTCTGGCGCATCGGGCTTCCCATACAAGCGATAG
ATTGTCGCACCTGATTGCCCGACATTATCGCGAGCCCATTTATACCCATATAAATCAGCATCCATGTTGG
AATTTAATCGCGGCCTCGACGTTTCCCGTTGAATATGGCTCATATTCTTCCTTTTTCAATATTATTGAAG
CATTTATCAGGGTTATTGTCTCATGAGCGGATACATATTTGAATGTATTTAGAAAAATAAACAAATAGGG
GTCAGTGTTACAACCAATTAACCAATTCTGAACATTATCGCGAGCCCATTTATACCTGAATATGGCTCAT
AACACCCCTTGTTTGCCTGGCGGCAGTAGCGCGGTGGTCCCACCTGACCCCATGCCGAACTCAGAAGTGA
AACGCCGTAGCGCCGATGGTAGTGTGGGGACTCCCCATGCGAGAGTAGGGAACTGCCAGGCATCAAATAA
AACGAAAGGCTCAGTCGAAAGACTGGGCCTTTCGCCCGGGCTAATTAGGGGGTGTCGCCCTTATTCGACT
CTATAGTGAAGTTCCTATTCTCTAGAAAGTATAGGAACTTCTGAAGTGGGGAAGCGACTTCCAATCGCTT
TGCATATCCAGTACCACACCCACAGGCGTTTGTGCAACATATATACACAATTACAGTAACAATAACAAGA
GGACAGATACTACCAAAATGTGTGGGGAAGCGGGTAAGCTGCCACAGCAATTAATGCACAACATTTAACC
TACATTCTTCCTTATCGGATCCTCAAAACCCTTAAAAACATATGCCTCACCCTAACATATTTTCCAAT
